Addgene plasmid #80135: Lazarus Gata 3 flag
Purpose: retroviral expression of Gata3-Flag
Depositing lab: Ellen Rothenberg. Depositing organization: California Institute of Technology.
Backbone
  Vector backbone: Lazarus (LZRS)
  Backbone size w/o insert (bp): 12400
  Vector type: Mammalian Expression, Retroviral
  Selectable markers: Puromycin
Growth in bacteria
  Bacterial resistance: Ampicillin, 100 μg/mL
  Growth temperature: 37°C
  Growth strain: NEB Stable
  Copy number: Unknown
Gene/Insert
  Gene/Insert name: GATA binding protein 3
  Species: M. musculus (mouse)
  Insert size (bp): 1300
  Entrez Gene: Gata3 (a.k.a. Gata-3, jal)
  Tag / fusion protein: FLAG; IRES-EGFP (C terminal on backbone)
  Cloning method: Restriction Enzyme; 5′ cloning site EcoRI (not destroyed); 3′ cloning site NotI (not destroyed)
  Sequencing primers: 5′ pLXSN5'; 3′ pCDH-rev
Terms and licenses: Academic/Nonprofit Terms; Industry Terms: Not Available to Industry
How to cite: Lazarus Gata 3 flag was a gift from Ellen Rothenberg (Addgene plasmid # 80135 ; http://n2t.net/addgene:80135 ; RRID:Addgene_80135)
