[The description below was written by a language model from this plasmid's Addgene catalogue record and pLannotate feature annotations shown in this document.]
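Description:
Lazarus Gata 3 flag is a Moloney murine leukemia virus (MMLV)-based retroviral expression plasmid built on the LZRS ("Lazarus") backbone, designed to deliver FLAG-tagged mouse Gata3 into mammalian cells. In bacteria it is maintained through a high-copy ColE1/pUC-type origin and an ampicillin resistance gene. The assembled sequence is about 13.6 kb, consistent with a roughly 12.4 kb backbone carrying a 1.3 kb insert cloned between EcoRI and NotI sites.

The proviral unit is flanked by MMLV long terminal repeats. Downstream of the 5′ LTR lie the Ψ packaging signal, a truncated gag segment lacking its start codon, and a pol region carrying the splice acceptor, which together support efficient packaging and expression of the viral transcript. The record names no separate internal promoter, so the payload is presumably transcribed from the 5′ LTR. The feature table places a short FLAG epitope match immediately upstream of the Gata3 coding sequence, suggesting an N-terminal tag, although the catalogue entry does not clearly specify the tag position. Gata3 is followed by an EMCV IRES and EGFP, so the transcription factor and the fluorescent reporter are translated from one bicistronic mRNA and transduced cells can be identified or sorted by green fluorescence.

Outside the LTRs, the backbone carries the Epstein-Barr virus oriP origin and EBNA1 coding sequence (annotated as fragments) plus a PGK promoter-driven puromycin resistance cassette with an SV40 polyadenylation signal. These elements allow the plasmid to persist as an episome in packaging cells under puromycin selection, and because they are not packaged, puromycin resistance does not transfer to target cells. The stated purpose is retroviral expression of Gata3-Flag.
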