Features (pLannotate 1.2.2; 26 found; start..end, strand, type, name):
    535..892     +  misc_feature   MMLV Ψ: packaging signal of Moloney murine leukemia virus (MMLV)
    957..1373    +  CDS            gag (truncated): truncated Moloney murine leukemia virus (MMLV) gag gene lacking the start codon
   1383..1757    +  misc_feature   pol region: Moloney murine leukemia virus (MMLV) pol region containing the splice acceptor site
   1800..1825    +  CDS            3xFLAG (fragment): three tandem FLAG® epitope tags
   1824..3149    +  CDS            Gata3: GATA3_MOUSE - Also known as Gata-3. Experimental evidence at protein level: Swiss-Prot protein existence level 1. Transcriptional activator which binds to the enhancer of the T-cell receptor alpha and delta genes. Binds to the consensus sequence 5'-AGATAG-3'. Required for the T-helper 2 (Th2) differentiation process following immune and inflammatory responses. From Mus musculus (Mouse).
   3294..3756    +  misc_feature   IRES: internal ribosome entry site (IRES) of the encephalomyocarditis virus (EMCV)
   3770..4489    +  CDS            EGFP: the original enhanced GFP (Yang et al., 1996) mammalian codon-optimized
   4561..4682    +  LTR            3' LTR (ΔU3) (fragment): self-inactivating 3' long terminal repeat (LTR) from Moloney murine leukemia virus
   4683..5152    +  LTR            LTR: long terminal repeat from Moloney murine leukemia virus
   5218..5270    -  CDS            lacI (fragment): lac repressor; lacI; The lac repressor binds to the lac operator to inhibit transcription in E. coli. This inhibition can be relieved by adding lactose or isopropyl-β-D-thiogalactopyranoside (IPTG).
   5272..5322    -  CDS            lacI (fragment): lac repressor; lacI; The lac repressor binds to the lac operator to inhibit transcription in E. coli. This inhibition can be relieved by adding lactose or isopropyl-β-D-thiogalactopyranoside (IPTG).
   5505..6093    -  rep_origin     ori: high-copy-number ColE1/pMB1/pBR322/pUC origin of replication
   6216..6350    -  polyA_signal   SV40 poly(A) signal: SV40 polyadenylation signal
   6373..6456    -  CDS            large T antigen (fragment): large T antigen from SV40 (simian virus 40)
   6465..6530    -  CDS            dmpM (fragment): DMPM_STRAD - Protein inferred from homology: Swiss-Prot protein existence level 3. From Streptomyces alboniger.
   6580..7179    -  CDS            PuroR: puromycin N-acetyltransferase; pac from Streptomyces alboniger; confers resistance to puromycin
   7262..7761    -  promoter       PGK promoter: mouse phosphoglycerate kinase 1 promoter
   7782..7805    +  promoter       tet promoter (fragment): E. coli promoter for tetracycline efflux protein gene
   7808..8152    +  CDS            BRRF2_EBVB9 (fragment): Protein inferred from homology: Swiss-Prot protein existence level 3. From Epstein-Barr virus (strain B95-8) (HHV-4) (Human herpesvirus 4).
   8190..8527    +  CDS            EBNA1 (fragment): Epstein-Barr nuclear antigen 1, also known as EBNA-1 crucial for latent viral infection, and for episomal amplification of vectors containing the oriP origin (Okita et al., 2013)
   8487..9491    +  CDS            EBNA1 (fragment): Epstein-Barr nuclear antigen 1, also known as EBNA-1 crucial for latent viral infection, and for episomal amplification of vectors containing the oriP origin (Okita et al., 2013)
   9574..9792    +  CDS            gL (fragment): GL_EBVB9 - Experimental evidence at protein level: Swiss-Prot protein existence level 1. The heterodimer glycoprotein H-glycoprotein L is required for the fusion of viral and plasma membranes leading to virus entry into the host cell. Acts as a functional inhibitor of gH and maintains gH in an inhibited form. Upon binding to host integrins, gL dissociates from gH leading to activation of the viral fusion glycoproteins gB and gH. Fusion of EBV with B-lymphocytes requires the additional receptor- binding protein gp42, which forms a complex with gH/gL. The heterodimer gH/gL targets also host EPHA
   9793..11582   +  rep_origin     oriP: Epstein-Barr virus oriP replication origin (Yates et al., 2000)
  12076..12936   -  CDS            AmpR: β-lactamase; bla; confers resistance to ampicillin, carbenicillin, and related antibiotics
  12937..13041   -  promoter       AmpR promoter: bla
  13458..472     +  LTR            LTR (across the origin): long terminal repeat from Moloney murine leukemia virus
>Addgene plasmid #80135 | Lazarus Gata 3 flag | addgene full sequence | sequence record 157357 | Addgene assembled full plasmid sequence
CTGAATATGGGCCAAACAGGATATCTGTGGTAAGCAGTTCCTGCCCCGGCTCAGGGCCAAGAACAGATGG
AACAGCTGAATATGGGCCAAACAGGATATCTGTGGTAAGCAGTTCCTGCCCCGGCTCAGGGCCAAGAACA
GATGGTCCCCAGATGCGGTCCAGCCCTCAGCAGTTTCTAGAGAACCATCAGATGTTTCCAGGGTGCCCCA
AGGACCTGAAATGACCCTGTGCCTTATTTGAACTAACCAATCAGTTCGCTTCTCGCTTCTGTTCGCGCGC
TTCTGCTCCCCGAGCTCAATAAAAGAGCCCACAACCCCTCACTCGGCGCGCCAGTCCTCCGATTGACTGA
GTCGCCCGGGTACCCGTGTATCCAATAAACCCTCTTGCAGTTGCATCCGACTTGTGGTCTCGCTGTTCCT
TGGGAGGGTCTCCTCTGAGTGATTGACTACCCGTCAGCGGGGGTCTTTCATTTGGGGGCTCGTCCGGGAT
CGGGAGACCCCTGCCCAGGGACCACCGACCCACCACCGGGAGGTAAGCTGGCCAGCAACTTATCTGTGTC
TGTCCGATTGTCTAGTGTCTATGACTGATTTTATGCGCCTGCGTCGGTACTAGTTAGCTAACTAGCTCTG
TATCTGGCGGACCCGTGGTGGAACTGACGAGTTCGGAACACCCGGCCGCAACCCTGGGAGACGTCCCAGG
GACTTCGGGGGCCGTTTTTGTGGCCCGACCTGAGTCCAAAAATCCCGATCGTTTTGGACTCTTTGGTGCA
CCCCCCTTAGAGGAGGGATATGTGGTTCTGGTAGGAGACGAGAACCTAAAACAGTTCCCGCCTCCGTCTG
AATTTTTGCTTTCGGTTTGGGACCGAAGCCGCGCCGCGCGTCTTGTCTGCTGCAGCATCGTTCTGTGTTG
TCTCTGTCTGACTGTGTTTCTGTATTTGTCTGAAAATTTGGGCCCGGGCCAGACTGTTACCACTCCCTTA
AGTTTGACCTTAGGTCACTGGAAAGATGTCGAGCGGATCGCTCACAACCAGTCGGTAGTTGTCAAGAAGA
GACGTTGGGTTACCTTCTGCTCTGCAGAATGGCCAACCTTTAACGTCGGATGGCCGCGAGACGGCACCTT
TAACCGAGACCTCATCACCCAGGTTAAGATCAAGGTCTTTTCACCTGGCCCGCATGGACACCCAGACCAG
GTCCCCTACATCGTGACCTGGGAAGCCTTGGCTTTTGACCCCCCTCCCTGGGTCAAGCCCTTTGTACACC
CTAAGCCTCCGCCTCCTCTTCCTCCATCCGCCCCGTCTCTCCCCCTTGAACCTCCTCGTTCGACCCCGCC
TCGATCCTCCCTTTATCCAGCCCTCACTCCTTCTCTAGGCGCCCCCATATGGCCATATGAGATCTTATAT
GGGGCACCCCCGCCCCTTGTAAACTTCCCTGACCCTGACTTGACAAGAGTTACTAACAGCCCCTCTCTCC
AAGCTCACTTACAGGCTCTCTACTTAGTCCAGCACGAAGTCTGGAGACCTCTGGCGGCAGCCTACCAAGA
ACAACTGGACCGACCGGTGGTACCTCACCCTTACCGAGTCGGCGACACAGTGTGGGTCCGCCGACACCAG
ACTAAGAACCTAGAACCTCGCTGGAAAGGACCTTACACAGTCCTGCTGACCACCCCCACCGCCCTCAAAG
TAGACGGCATCGCAGCTTGGATACACGCCGCCCACGTGAAGGCTGCCGACCCCGGGGGTGGACCATCCTC
TAGACTGCCGGATCTAAGTAAGTAGGATCCATTTAAATTCGAATTCATGGATTACAAGGATGACGACGAT
AAGGAGGTGACTGCGGACCAGCCGCGCTGGGTGAGCCACCATCACCCCGCGGTCCTCAACGGTCAGCACC
CAGACACGCACCACCCGGGCCTCGGCCATTCGTACATGGAAGCTCAGTATCCGCTGACGGAAGAGGTGGA
CGTACTTTTTAACATCGATGGTCAAGGCAACCACGTCCCGTCCTACTACGGAAACTCCGTCAGGGCTACG
GTGCAGAGGTATCCTCCGACCCACCACGGGAGCCAGGTATGCCGCCCGCCTCTGCTGCACGGATCTCTGC
CCTGGCTGGATGGCGGCAAAGCCCTGAGCAGCCACCACACCGCCTCGCCCTGGAACCTCAGCCCCTTCTC
CAAGACGTCCATCCACCACGGCTCTCCGGGGCCTCTGTCCGTTTACCCTCCGGCTTCATCCTCTTCTCTG
GCGGCCGGCCACTCCAGTCCTCATCTCTTCACCTTCCCGCCCACCCCGCCGAAAGACGTCTCCCCAGACC
CGTCGCTGTCCACCCCGGGATCCGCCGGGTCGGCCAGGCAAGATGAGAAAGAGTGCCTCAAGTATCAGGT
GCAGCTGCCAGATAGCATGAAGCTGGAGACGTCTCACTCTCGAGGCAGCATGACCACCCTGGGTGGGGCC
TCATCCTCAGCCCACCACCCCATTACCACCTATCCGCCCTATGTGCCCGAGTACAGCTCTGGACTCTTCC
CACCCAGCAGCCTGCTGGGAGGATCCCCTACCGGGTTCGGATGTAAGTCGAGGCCCAAGGCACGATCCAG
CACAGAAGGCAGGGAGTGTGTGAACTGCGGGGCAACCTCTACCCCACTGTGGCGGCGAGATGGTACCGGG
CACTACCTTTGCAATGCCTGCGGACTCTACCATAAAATGAATGGGCAGAACCGGCCCCTTATCAAGCCCA
AGCGAAGGCTGTCGGCAGCAAGGAGAGCAGGGACATCCTGCGCGAACTGTCAGACCACCACCACCACCCT
CTGGAGGAGGAACGCTAATGGGGACCCGGTCTGCAATGCCTGTGGGCTGTACTACAAGCTTCATAATATT
AACAGACCCCTGACTATGAAGAAAGAAGGCATCCAGACCCGAAACCGGAAGATGTCTAGCAAATCGAAAA
AGTGCAAAAAGGTGCATGACGCGCTGGAGGACTTCCCCAAGAGCAGCTCCTTCAACCCGGCCGCTCTCTC
CAGACACATGTCATCCCTGAGCCACATCTCTCCCTTCAGCCACTCCAGCCACATGCTGACCACACCGACG
CCCATGCATCCGCCCTCCGGCCTCTCCTTCGGACCTCACCACCCTTCCAGCATGGTCACCGCCATGGGTT
AGAGCGGCCGCTACGTAAATTCCGCCCCCCCCCCCCTCTCCCTCCCCCCCCCCTAACGTTACTGGCCGAA
GCCGCTTGGAATAAGGCCGGTGTGCGTTTGTCTATATGTTATTTTCCACCATATTGCCGTCTTTTGGCAA
TGTGAGGGCCCGGAAACCTGGCCCTGTCTTCTTGACGAGCATTCCTAGGGGTCTTTCCCCTCTCGCCAAA
GGAATGCAAGGTCTGTTGAATGTCGTGAAGGAAGCAGTTCCTCTGGAAGCTTCTTGAAGACAAACAACGT
CTGTAGCGACCCTTTGCAGGCAGCGGAACCCCCCACCTGGCGACAGGTGCCTCTGCGGCCAAAAGCCACG
TGTATAAGATACACCTGCAAAGGCGGCACAACCCCAGTGCCACGTTGTGAGTTGGATAGTTGTGGAAAGA
GTCAAATGGCTCTCCTCAAGCGTATTCAACAAGGGGCTGAAGGATGCCCAGAAGGTACCCCATTGTATGG
GATCTGATCTGGGGCCTCGGTGCACATGCTTTACATGTGTTTAGTCGAGGTTAAAAAAACGTCTAGGCCC
CCCGAACCACGGGGACGTGGTTTTCCTTTGAAAAACACGATGATAATATGGCCACAACCATGGTGAGCAA
GGGCGAGGAGCTGTTCACCGGGGTGGTGCCCATCCTGGTCGAGCTGGACGGCGACGTAAACGGCCACAAG
TTCAGCGTGTCCGGCGAGGGCGAGGGCGATGCCACCTACGGCAAGCTGACCCTGAAGTTCATCTGCACCA
CCGGCAAGCTGCCCGTGCCCTGGCCCACCCTCGTGACCACCCTGACCTACGGCGTGCAGTGCTTCAGCCG
CTACCCCGACCACATGAAGCAGCACGACTTCTTCAAGTCCGCCATGCCCGAAGGCTACGTCCAGGAGCGC
ACCATCTTCTTCAAGGACGACGGCAACTACAAGACCCGCGCCGAGGTGAAGTTCGAGGGCGACACCCTGG
TGAACCGCATCGAGCTGAAGGGCATCGACTTCAAGGAGGACGGCAACATCCTGGGGCACAAGCTGGAGTA
CAACTACAACAGCCACAACGTCTATATCATGGCCGACAAGCAGAAGAACGGCATCAAGGTGAACTTCAAG
ATCCGCCACAACATCGAGGACGGCAGCGTGCAGCTCGCCGACCACTACCAGCAGAACACCCCCATCGGCG
ACGGCCCCGTGCTGCTGCCCGACAACCACTACCTGAGCACCCAGTCCGCCCTGAGCAAAGACCCCAACGA
GAAGCGCGATCACATGGTCCTGCTGGAGTTCGTGACCGCCGCCGGGATCACTCTCGGCATGGACGAGCTG
TACAAGTAAAGCGGCCGGCCGCCAGCACAGTGGTCGACGATAAAATAAAAGATTTTATTTAGTCTCCAGA
AAAAGGGGGGAATGAAAGACCCCACCTGTAGGTTTGGCAAGCTAGCTTAAGTAACGCCATTTTGCAAGGC
ATGGAAAAATACATAACTGAGAATAGAGAAGTTCAGATCAAGGTCAGGAACAGATGGAACAGCTGAATAT
GGGCCAAACAGGATATCTGTGGTAAGCAGTTCCTGCCCCGGCTCAGGGCCAAGAACAGATGGAACAGCTG
AATATGGGCCAAACAGGATATCTGTGGTAAGCAGTTCCTGCCCCGGCTCAGGGCCAAGAACAGATGGTCC
CCAGATGCGGTCCAGCCCTCAGCAGTTTCTAGAGAACCATCAGATGTTTCCAGGGTGCCCCAAGGACCTG
AAATGACCCTGTGCCTTATTTGAACTAACCAATCAGTTCGCTTCTCGCTTCTGTTCGCGCGCTTCTGCTC
CCCGAGCTCAATAAAAGAGCCCACAACCCCTCACTCGGGGCGCCAGTCCTCCGATTGACTGAGTCGCCCG
GGTACCCGTGTATCCAATAAACCCTCTTGCAGTTGCATCCGACTTGTGGTCTCGCTGTTCCTTGGGAGGG
TCTCCTCTGAGTGATTGACTACCCGTCAGCGGGGGTCTTTCACATGCAGCATGTATCAAAATTAATTTGG
TTTTTTTTCTTAAGTATTTACATTAAATGGCCATAGTTGCATTAATGAATCGGCCAACGCGCGGGGAGAG
GCGGTTTGCGTATTGGGCGCTCATTAATGAATCGGCCAACGCGCGGGGAGAGGCGGTTTGCGTATTGGGC
GCTCTTCCGCTTCCTCGCTCACTGACTCGCTGCGCTCGGTCGTTCGGCTGCGGCGAGCGGTATCAGCTCA
CTCAAAGGCGGTAATACGGTTATCCACAGAATCAGGGGATAACGCAGGAAAGAACATGTGAGCAAAAGGC
CAGCAAAAGGCCAGGAACCGTAAAAAGGCCGCGTTGCTGGCGTTTTTCCATAGGCTCCGCCCCCCTGACG
AGCATCACAAAAATCGACGCTCAAGTCAGAGGTGGCGAAACCCGACAGGACTATAAAGATACCAGGCGTT
TCCCCCTGGAAGCTCCCTCGTGCGCTCTCCTGTTCCGACCCTGCCGCTTACCGGATACCTGTCCGCCTTT
CTCCCTTCGGGAAGCGTGGCGCTTTCTCATAGCTCACGCTGTAGGTATCTCAGTTCGGTGTAGGTCGTTC
GCTCCAAGCTGGGCTGTGTGCACGAACCCCCCGTTCAGCCCGACCGCTGCGCCTTATCCGGTAACTATCG
TCTTGAGTCCAACCCGGTAAGACACGACTTATCGCCACTGGCAGCAGCCACTGGTAACAGGATTAGCAGA
GCGAGGTATGTAGGCGGTGCTACAGAGTTCTTGAAGTGGTGGCCTAACTACGGCTACACTAGAAGAACAG
TATTTGGTATCTGCGCTCTGCTGAAGCCAGTTACCTTCGGAAAAAGAGTTGGTAGCTCTTGATCCGGCAA
ACAAACCACCGCTGGTAGCGGTGGTTTTTTTGTTTGCAAGCAGCAGATTACGCGCAGAAAAAAAGGATCT
CAAGAAGATCCTTTGATCTTTTCTACGGGGTCTGACGCTCAGTGGAACGAAAACTCACGTTAAGGGATTT
TGGTCATGAGATTATCAAAAAGGATCTTCACCTAGATCCTTTTGCGGCCGAATTAGATCCAGACATGATA
AGATACATTGATGAGTTTGGACAAACCACAACTAGAATGCAGTGAAAAAAATGCTTTATTTGTGAAATTT
GTGATGCTATTGCTTTATTTGTAACCATTATAAGCTGCAATAAACAAGTTAACAACAACAATTGCATTCA
TTTTATGTTTCAGGTTCAGGGGGAGGTGTGGGAGGTTTTTTAAAGCAAGTAAAACCTCTACAAATGTGGT
ATGGCTGATTATGATCCTCTAGAGTCGGTGGGCCTCGGGGGCGGGTGCGGGGTCGGCGGGGCCGCCCCGG
GTGGCTTCGGTCGGAGCCATGGGGTCGTGCGCTCCTTTCGGTCGGGCGCTGCGGGTCGTGGGGCGGGCGT
CAGGCACCGGGCTTGCGGGTCATGCACCAGGTGCGCGGTCCTTCGGGCACCTCGACGTCGGCGGTGACGG
TGAAGCCGAGCCGCTCGTAGAAGGGGAGGTTGCGGGGCGCGGAGGTCTCCAGGAAGGCGGGCACCCCGGC
GCGCTCGGCCGCCTCCACTCCGGGGAGCACGACGGCGCTGCCCAGACCCTTGCCCTGGTGGTCGGGCGAG
ACGCCGACGGTGGCCAGGAACCACGCGGGCTCCTTGGGCCGGTGCGGCGCCAGGAGGCCTTCCATCTGTT
GCTGCGCGGCCAGCCGGGAACCGCTCAACTCGGCCATGCGCGGGCCGATCTCGGCGAACACCGCCCCCGC
TTCGACGCTCTCCGGCGTGGTCCAGACCGCCACCGCGGCGCCGTCGTCCGCGACCCACACCTTGCCGATG
TCGAGCCCGACGCGCGTGAGGAAGAGTTCTTGCAGCTCGGTGACCCGCTCGATGTGGCGGTCCGGGTCGA
CGGTGTGGCGCGTGGCGGGGTAGTCGGCGAACGCGGCGGCGAGGGTGCGTACGGCCCGGGGGACGTCGTC
GCGGGTGGCGAGGCGCACCGTGGGCTTGTACTCGGTCATGGAAGGTCGTCTCCTTGTGAGGGGTCAGGGG
CGTGGGTCAGGGGATGGTGGCGGCACCGGTCGTGGCGGCCGACCTGCAGGTCGAAAGGCCCGGAGATGAG
GAAGAGGAGAACAGCGCGGCAGACGTGCGCTTTTGAAGCGTGCAGAATGCCGGGCCTCCGGAGGACCTTC
GGGCGCCCGCCCCGCCCCTGAGCCCGCCCCTGAGCCCGCCCCCGGACCCACCCCTTCCCAGCCTCTGAGC
CCAGAAAGCGAAGGAGCAAAGCTGCTATTGGCCGCTGCCCCAAAGGCCTACCCGCTTCCATTGCTCAGCG
GTGCTGTCCATCTGCACGAGACTAGTGAGACGTGCTACTTCCATTTGTCACGTCCTGCACGACGCGAGCT
GCGGGGCGGGGGGGAACTTCCTGACTAGGGGAGGAGTAGAAGGTGGCGCGAAGGGGCCACCAAAGAACGG
AGCCGGTTGGCGCCTACCGGTGGATGTGGAATGTGTGCGAGGCCAGAGGCCACTTGTGTAGCGCCAAGTG
CCCAGCGGGGCTGCTAAAGCGCATGCTCCAGACTGCCTTGGGAAAAGCGCCTCCCCTACCCGGTAGAATT
AATTCTCATGTTTGACAGCTTATCATCGATAAGCTGATCCTCACAGGCCGCACCCAGCTTTTCTTCCGTT
GCCCCAGTAGCATCTCTGTCTGGTGACCTTGAAGAGGAAGAGGAGGGGTCCCGAGAATCCCCATCCCTAC
CGTCCAGCAAAAAGGGGGACGAGGAATTTGAGGCCTGGCTTGAGGCTCAGGACGCAAATCTTGAGGATGT
TCAGCGGGAGTTTTCCGGGCTGCGAGTAATTGGTGATGAGGACGAGGATGGTTCGGAGGATGGGGAATTT
TCAGACCTGGATCTGTCTGACAGCGACCATGAAGGGGATGAGGGTGGGGGGGCTGTTGGAGGGGGCAGGA
GTCTGCACTCCCTGTATTCACTGAGCGTCGTCTAATAAAGATGTCTATTGATCTCTTTTAGTGTGAATCA
TGTCTGACGAGGGGCCAGGTACAGGACCTGGAAATGGCCTAGGAGAGAAGGGAGACACATCTGGACCAGA
AGGCTCCGGCGGCAGTGGACCTCAAAGAAGAGGGGGTGATAACCATGGACGAGGACGGGGAAGAGGACGA
GGACGAGGAGGCGGAAGACCAGGAGCCCCGGGCGGCTCAGGATCAGGGCCAAGACATAGAGATGGTGTCC
GGAGACCCCAAAAACGTCCAAGTTGCATTGGCTGCAAAGGGACCCACGGTGGAACAGGAGCAGGAGCAGG
AGCGGGAGGGGCAGGAGCAGGAGGGGCAGGAGCAGGAGGAGGGGCAGGAGCAGGAGGGGCAGGAGCAGGA
GGTGGAGGCCGGGGTCGAGGAGGCAGTGGAGGCCGGGGTCGAGGAGGTAGTGGAGGCCGGGGTCGAGGAG
GTAGTGGAGGCCGCCGGGGTAGAGGACGTGAAAGAGCCAGGGGGGGAAGTCGTGAAAGAGCCAGGGGGAG
AGGTCGTGGACGTGGAGAAAAGAGGCCCAGGAGTCCCAGTAGTCAGTCATCATCATCCGGGTCTCCACCG
CGCAGGCCCCCTCCAGGTAGAAGGCCATTTTTCCACCCTGTAGGGGAAGCCGATTATTTTGAATACCACC
AAGAAGGTGGCCCAGATGGTGAGCCTGACGTGCCCCCGGGAGCGATAGAGCAGGGCCCCGCAGATGACCC
AGGAGAAGGCCCAAGCACTGGACCCCGGGGTCAGGGTGATGGAGGCAGGCGCAAAAAAGGAGGGTGGTTT
GGAAAGCATCGTGGTCAAGGAGGTTCCAACCCGAAATTTGAGAACATTGCAGAAGGTTTAAGAGCTCTCC
TGGCTAGGAGTCACGTAGAAAGGACTACCGACGAAGGAACTTGGGTCGCCGGTGTGTTCGTATATGGAGG
TAGTAAGACCTCCCTTTACAACCTAAGGCGAGGAACTGCCCTTGCTATTCCACAATGTCGTCTTACACCA
TTGAGTCGTCTCCCCTTTGGAATGGCCCCTGGACCCGGCCCACAACCTGGCCCGCTAAGGGAGTCCATTG
TCTGTTATTTCATGGTCTTTTTACAAACTCATATATTTGCTGAGGTTTTGAAGGATGCGATTAAGGACCT
TGTTATGACAAAGCCCGCTCCTACCTGCAATATCAGGGTGACTGTGTGCAGCTTTGACGATGGAGTAGAT
TTGCCTCCCTGGTTTCCACCTATGGTGGAAGGGGCTGCCGCGGAGGGTGATGACGGAGATGACGGAGATG
AAGGAGGTGATGGAGATGAGGGTGAGGAAGGGCAGGAGTGATGTAACTTGTTAGGAGACGCCCTCAATCG
TATTAAAAGCCGTGTATTCCCCCGCACTAAAGAATAAATCCCCAGTAGACATCATGCGTGCTGTTGGTGT
ATTTCTGGCCATCTGTCTTGTCACCATTTTCGTCCTCCCAACATGGGGCAATTGGGCATACCCATGTTGT
CACGTCACTCAGCTCCGCGCTCAACACCTTCTCGCGTTGGAAAACATTAGCGACATTTACCTGGTGAGCA
ATCAGACATGCGACGGCTTTAGCCTGGCCTCCTTAAATTCACCTAAGAATGGGAGCAACCAGCAGGAAAA
GGACAAGCAGCGAAAATTCACGCCCCCTTGGGAGGTGGCGGCATATGCAAAGGATAGCACTCCCACTCTA
CTACTGGGTATCATATGCTGACTGTATATGCATGAGGATAGCATATGCTACCCGGATACAGATTAGGATA
GCATATACTACCCAGATATAGATTAGGATAGCATATGCTACCCAGATATAGATTAGGATAGCCTATGCTA
CCCAGATATAAATTAGGATAGCATATACTACCCAGATATAGATTAGGATAGCATATGCTACCCAGATATA
GATTAGGATAGCCTATGCTACCCAGATATAGATTAGGATAGCATATGCTACCCAGATATAGATTAGGATA
GCATATGCTATCCAGATATTTGGGTAGTATATGCTACCCAGATATAAATTAGGATAGCATATACTACCCT
AATCTCTATTAGGATAGCATATGCTACCCGGATACAGATTAGGATAGCATATACTACCCAGATATAGATT
AGGATAGCATATGCTACCCAGATATAGATTAGGATAGCCTATGCTACCCAGATATAAATTAGGATAGCAT
ATACTACCCAGATATAGATTAGGATAGCATATGCTACCCAGATATAGATTAGGATAGCCTATGCTACCCA
GATATAGATTAGGATAGCATATGCTATCCAGATATTTGGGTAGTATATGCTACCCATGGCAACATTAGCC
CACCGTGCTCTCAGCGACCTCGTGAATATGAGGACCAACAACCCTGTGCTTGGCGCTCAGGCGCAAGTGT
GTGTAATTTGTCCTCCAGATCGCAGCAATCGCGCCCCTATCTTGGCCCGCCCACCTACTTATGCAGGTAT
TCCCCGGGGTGCCATTAGTGGTTTTGTGGGCAAGTGGTTTGACCGCAGTGGTTAGCGGGGTTACAATCAG
CCAAGTTATTACACCCTTATTTTACAGTCCAAAACCGCAGGGCGGCGTGTGGGGGCTGACGCGTGCCCCC
ACTCCACAATTTCAAAAAAAAGAGTGGCCACTTGTCTTTGTTTATGGGCCCCATTGGCGTGGAGCCCCGT
TTAATTTTCGGGGGTGTTAGAGACAACCAGTGGAGTCCGCTGCTGTCGGCGTCCACTCTCTTTCCCCTTG
TTACAAATAGAGTGTAACAACATGGTTCACCTGTCTTGGTCCCTGCCTGGGACACATCTTAATAACCCCA
GTATCATATTGCACTAGGATTATGTGTTGCCCATAGCCATAAATTCGTGTGAGATGGACATCCAGTCTTT
ACGGCTTGTCCCCACCCCATGGATTTCTATTGTTAAAGATATTCAGAATGTTTCATTCCTACACTAGTAT
TTATTGCCCAAGGGGTTTGTGAGGGTTATATTGGTGTCATAGCACAATGCCACCACTGAACCCCCCGTCC
AAATTTTATTCTGGGGGCGTCACCTGAAACCTTGTTTTCGAGCACCTCACATACACCTTACTGTTCACAA
CTCAGCAGTTATTCTATTAGCTAAACGAAGGAGAATGAAGAAGCAGGCGAAGATTCAGGAGAGTTCACTG
CCCGCTCCTTGATCTTCAGCCACTGCCCTTGTGACTAAAATGGTTCACTACCCTCGTGGAATCCTGACCC
CATGTAAATAAAACCGTGACAGCTCATGGGGTGGGAGATATCGCTGTTCCTTAGGACCCTTTTACTAACC
CTAATTCGATAGCATATGCTTCCCGTTGGGTAACATATGCTATTGAATTAGGGTTAGTCTGGATAGTATA
TACTACTACCCGGGAAGCATATGCTACCCGTTTAGGGTTAACAAGGGGGCCTTATAAACACTATTGCTAA
TGCCCTCTTGAGGGTCCGCTTATCGGTAGCTACACAGGCCCCTCTGATTGACGTTGGTGTAGCCTCCCGT
AGTCTTCCTGGGCCCCTGGGAGGTACATGTCCCCCAGCATTGGTGTAAGAGCTTCAGCCAAGAGTTACAC
ATAAAGGCAATGTTGTGTTGCAGTCCACAGACTGCAAAGTCTGCTCCAGGATGAAAGCCACTCAGTGTTG
GCAAATGTGCACATCCATTTATAAGGATGTCAACTACAGTCAGAGAACCCCTTTGTGTTTGGTCCCCCCC
CGTGTCACATGTGGAACAGGGCCCAGTTGGCAAGTTGTACCAACCAACTGAAGGGATTACATGCACTGCC
CCGCGAAGAAGGGGCAGAGATGTCGTAGTCAGGTTTAGTTCGTCCGGGGCGGGGATCTGGCCGCAAATCA
ATCTAAAGTATATATGAGTAAACTTGGTCTGACAGTTACCAATGCTTAATCAGTGAGGCACCTATCTCAG
CGATCTGTCTATTTCGTTCATCCATAGTTGCCTGACTCCCCGTCGTGTAGATAACTACGATACGGGAGGG
CTTACCATCTGGCCCCAGTGCTGCAATGATACCGCGAGACCCACGCTCACCGGCTCCAGATTTATCAGCA
ATAAACCAGCCAGCCGGAAGGGCCGAGCGCAGAAGTGGTCCTGCAACTTTATCCGCCTCCATCCAGTCTA
TTAATTGTTGCCGGGAAGCTAGAGTAAGTAGTTCGCCAGTTAATAGTTTGCGCAACGTTGTTGCCATTGC
TACAGGCATCGTGGTGTCACGCTCGTCGTTTGGTATGGCTTCATTCAGCTCCGGTTCCCAACGATCAAGG
CGAGTTACATGATCCCCCATGTTGTGCAAAAAAGCGGTTAGCTCCTTCGGTCCTCCGATCGTTGTCAGAA
GTAAGTTGGCCGCAGTGTTATCACTCATGGTTATGGCAGCACTGCATAATTCTCTTACTGTCATGCCATC
CGTAAGATGCTTTTCTGTGACTGGTGAGTACTCAACCAAGTCATTCTGAGAATAGTGTATGCGGCGACCG
AGTTGCTCTTGCCCGGCGTCAATACGGGATAATACCGCGCCACATAGCAGAACTTTAAAAGTGCTCATCA
TTGGAAAACGTTCTTCGGGGCGAAAACTCTCAAGGATCTTACCGCTGTTGAGATCCAGTTCGATGTAACC
CACTCGTGCACCCAACTGATCTTCAGCATCTTTTACTTTCACCAGCGTTTCTGGGTGAGCAAAAACAGGA
AGGCAAAATGCCGCAAAAAAGGGAATAAGGGCGACACGGAAATGTTGAATACTCATACTCTTCCTTTTTC
AATATTATTGAAGCATTTATCAGGGTTATTGTCTCATGAGCGGATACATATTTGAATGTATTTAGAAAAA
TAAACAAATAGGGGTTCCGCGCACATTTCCCCGAAAAGTGCCACCAGCTTTGCTCTTAGGAGTTTCCTAA
TACATCCCAAACTCAAATATATAAAGCATTTGACTTGTTCTATGCCCTAGGGGGCGGGGGGAAGCTAAGC
CAGCTTTTTTTAACATTTAAAATGTTAATTCCATTTTAAATGCACAGATGTTTTTATTTCATAAGGGTTT
CAATGTGCATGAATGCTGCAATATTCCTGTTACCAAAGCTAGTATAAATAAAAATAGATAAACGTGGAAA
TTACTTAGAGTTTCTGTCATTAACGTTTCCTTCCTCAGTTGACAACATAAATGCGCTGCTGAGAAGCCAG
TTTGCATCTGTCAGGATCAATTTCCCATTATGCCAGTCATATTAATTACTAGTCAATTAGTTGATTTTTA
TTTTTGACATATACATGTGAAAGACCCCACCTGTAGGTTTGGCAAGCTAGCTTAAGTAACGCCATTTTGC
AAGGCATGGAAAAATACATAACTGAGAATAGAAAAGTTCAGATCAAGGTCAGGAACAGATGGAACAG
