>Addgene plasmid #80135 | Lazarus Gata 3 flag | addgene partial sequence | sequence record 156210 | LZRS-F 5'-TGGATACACGCCGCCCACGTG-3'
GGGTGGACCATCCTCTAGACTGCCGGATCTAAGTAAGTAGGATCCATTTAAATTCGAATTCATGGATTAC
AAGGATGACGACGATAAGGAGGTGACTGCGGACCAGCCGCGCTGGGTGAGCCACCATCACCCCGCGGTCC
TCAACGGTCAGCACCCAGACACGCACCACCCGGGCCTCGGCCATTCGTACATGGAAGCTCAGTATCCGCT
GACGGAAGAGGTGGACGTACTTTTTAACATCGATGGTCAAGGCAACCACGTCCCGTCCTACTACGGAAAC
TCCGTCAGGGCTACGGTGCAGAGGTATCCTCCGACCCACCACGGGAGCCAGGTATGCCGCCCGCCTCTGC
TGCACGGATCTCTGCCCTGGCTGGATGGCGGCAAAGCCCTGAGCAGCCACCACACCGCCTCGCCCTGGAA
CCTCAGCCCCTTCTCCAAGACGTCCATCCACCACGGCTCTCCGGGGCCTCTGTCCGTTTACCCTCCGGCT
TCATCCTCTTCTCTGGCGGCCGGCCACTCCAGTCCTCATCTCTTCACCTTCCCGCCCACCCCGCCGAAAG
ACGTCTCCCCAGACCCGTCGCTGTCCACCCCGGGATCCGCCGGGTCGGCCAGGCAAGATGAGAAAGAGTG
CCTCAAGTATCAGGTGCAGCTGCCAGATAGCATGAAGCTGGAGACGTCTCACTCTCGAGGCAGCATGACC
ACCCTGGGTGGGGCCTCATCCTCAGCCCACCACCCCATTACCACCTATCCGCCCTATGTGCCCGAGTACA
GCTCTGGACTCTTCCCACCCAGCAGCCTGCTGGGAGGATCCCCTACCGGGTTCGGATGTAAGTCGAGGCC
CAAGGCACGATCCAGCACAGAAGGCAGGGAGTGTGTGAACTGCGGGGCAACCTCTACCCCACTGTGGCGG
CGAGATGGTACCGGGCACTACCTTTGCAATGCCTGCGGACTCTACCATAAAATGAATGGGCAGAACCGGC
CCCTTATCAAGCCCAAGCGAAG
