>Addgene plasmid #80135 | Lazarus Gata 3 flag | addgene partial sequence | sequence record 156499 | LZRS-R 5'-ATCGTCGACCACTGTGCTGG-3'
GCGGCGGTCACGAACTCCAGCAGGACCATGTGATCGCGCTTCTCGTTGGGGTCTTTGCTCAGGGCGGACT
GGGTGCTCAGGTAGTGGTTGTCGGGCAGCAGCACGGGGCCGTCGCCGATGGGGGTGTTCTGCTGGTAGTG
GTCGGCGAGCTGCACGCTGCCGTCCTCGATGTTGTGGCGGATCTTGAAGTTCACCTTGATGCCGTTCTTC
TGCTTGTCGGCCATGATATAGACGTTGTGGCTGTTGTAGTTGTACTCCAGCTTGTGCCCCAGGATGTTGC
CGTCCTCCTTGAAGTCGATGCCCTTCAGCTCGATGCGGTTCACCAGGGTGTCGCCCTCGAACTTCACCTC
GGCGCGGGTCTTGTAGTTGCCGTCGTCCTTGAAGAAGATGGTGCGCTCCTGGACGTAGCCTTCGGGCATG
GCGGACTTGAAGAAGTCGTGCTGCTTCATGTGGTCGGGGTAGCGGCTGAAGCACTGCACGCCGTAGGTCA
GGGTGGTCACGAGGGTGGGCCAGGGCACGGGCAGCTTGCCGGTGGTGCAGATGAACTTCAGGGTCAGCTT
GCCGTAGGTGGCATCGCCCTCGCCCTCGCCGGACACGCTGAACTTGTGGCCGTTTACGTCGCCGTCCAGC
TCGACCAGGATGGGCACCACCCCGGTGAACAGCTCCTCGCCCTTGCTCACCATGGTTGTGGCCATATTAT
CATCGTGTTTTTCAAAGGAAAACCACGTCCCCGTGGTTCGGGGGGCCTAGACGTTTTTTTAACCTCGACT
AAACACATGTAAAGCATGTGCACCGAGGCCCCAGATCAGATCCCATACAATGGGGTACCTTCTGGGCATC
CTTCAGCCCCTTGTTGAATACGCTTGAGGAGAGCCATTTGACTCTTTCCACAACTATCCAACTCACAACG
TGGCACTGGGGTTGTGCCGCCTTTGCAGGTGTATCTTATACACGTGGCTTTTGGCCGCAGAGGCACCTGT
CGCCAGGTGGGGGGTTCCGCTGCCTGCAAAGGGTCGCTACAGACGTTGTTTGTCTTCAAGAAGCTTCCAG
AGGAACTGCTTCCTTCACGA
