>Addgene plasmid #80135 | Lazarus Gata 3 flag | addgene partial sequence | sequence record 157356 | pCDH-rev 5'-GCATTCCTTTGGCGAGAG-3'
TCGTCAAGAAGACAGGGCCAGGTTTCCGGGCCCTCACATTGCCAAAAGACGGCAATATGGTGGAAAATAA
CATATAGACAAACGCACACCGGCCTTATTCCAAGCGGCTTCGGCCAGTAACGTTAGGGGGGGGGGAGGGA
GAGGGGGGGGGGGGCGGAATTTACGTAGCGGCCGCTCTAACCCATGGCGGTGACCATGCTGGAAGGGTGG
TGAGGTCCGAAGGAGAGGCCGGAGGGCGGATGCATGGGCGTCGGTGTGGTCAGCATGTGGCTGGAGTGGC
TGAAGGGAGAGATGTGGCTCAGGGATGACATGTGTCTGGAGAGAGCGGCCGGGTTGAAGGAGCTGCTCTT
GGGGAAGTCCTCCAGCGCGTCATGCACCTTTTTGCACTTTTTCGATTTGCTAGACATCTTCCGGTTTCGG
GTCTGGATGCCTTCTTTCTTCATAGTCAGGGGTCTGTTAATATTATGAAGCTTGTAGTACAGCCCACAGG
CATTGCAGACCGGGTCCCCATTAGCGTTCCTCCTCCAGAGGGTGGTGGTGGTGGTCTGACAGTTCGCGCA
GGATGTCCCTGCTCTCCTTGCTGCCGACAGCCTTCGCTTGGGCTTGATAAGGGGCCGGTTCTGCCCATTC
ATTTTATGGTAGAGTCCGCAGGCATTGCAAAGGTAGTGCCCGGTACCATCTCGCCGCCACAGTGGGGTAG
AGGTTGCCCCGCAGTTCACACACTCCCTGCCTTCTGTGCTGGATCGTGCCTTGGGCCTCGACTTACATCC
GAACCCGGTAGGGGATCCTCCCAGCAGGCTGCTGGGTGGGAAGAGTCCAGAGCTGTACTCGGGCACATAG
GGCGGATAGGTGGTAATGGGGTGGTGGGCTGAGGATGAGGCCCCACCCAGGGTGGTCATGCTGCCTCGAG
AGTGAGACGTCTCCAGCTTCATGCTATCTGGCAGCTGCACCTGATACTTGAGGCACTCTTTCTCATCTTG
CCTGGCCGA
